>Addgene plasmid #33161 | pDMG2a | depositor partial sequence | sequence record 39237 | hlh-8 3'UTR
TTTCGAATATGGAAAAAACTGGCCAGCTCCTAATTTATTTGATAATGTATGCTTCTCAATCAACATAGTC
CTCATGATATAGTGCCTTATTCTCATTTTTGATGTATCAAATCTGTCTAATAATATCTACTCGATTTCAA
TTTTCGTTTGCTCAAAACTTAAAAATTTGCTTGAGAATTTTGCAAGAGACTATTAGTAAGCCCATTGTTA
AATGAAACAAGTTTATCCCGCAAACAGAAACTATGTGTGAATATGATCAAACTATAATACAAACACGTAA
AAAAAAATTTTGAATCATAATTATCATTTGACCACTAAGCCATGCAATGATGAACCAATTTCAACTTGAC
ATTCACACCCAGTAGTGGTATCAATTGACTCTTTTACCCAGTCATCGCCATTCTGTCTCATCACATCGAT
CGTCCTCATTATTGGCTTGCATTCTCCGAATCCTAAAAAAAGTGTGGGTCAGCGGCGTGATGGATGGGCG
TCTATGAAAAAAAACGAGCCCATCGGAGCCCAAATG
