>Addgene plasmid #33161 | pDMG2a | addgene partial sequence | sequence record 41301 | Rluc-F 5'-ccaggattcttttccaatgc-3'
GAATTTGTCAAAGTAAAAGGTCTTCATTTTTCGCAAGAAGATGCACCTGATGAAATGGGAAAATATATCA
AATCGTTCGTTGAGCGAGTTCTCAAAAATGAACAATAATTCTAGGAGCTCTATACCGGTCTCGATATCAC
TACTAGTGTTCTAGATTTCGAATATGGAAAAAACTGGCCAGCTCCTAATTTATTTGATAATGTATGCTTC
TCAATCAACATAGTCCTCATGATATAGTGCCTTATTCTCATTTTTGATGTATCAAATCTGTCTAATAATA
TCTACTCGATTTCAATTTTCGTTTGCTCAAAACTTAAAAATTTGCTTGAGAATTTTGCAAGAGACTATTA
GTAAGCCCATTGTTAAATGAAACAAGTTTATCCCGCAAACAGAAACTATGTGTGAATATGATCAAACTAT
AATACAAACACGTAAAAAAAAATTTTGAATCATAATTATCATTTGACCACTAAGCCATGCAATGATGAAC
CAATTTCAACTTGACATTCACACCCAGTAGTGGTATCAATTGACTCTTTTACCCAGTCATCGCCATTCTG
TCTCATCACATCGATCGTCCTCATTATTGGCTTGCATTCTCCGAATCCTAAAAAAAGTGTGGGTCAGCGG
CGTGATGGATGGGCGTCTATGAAAAAAAACGAGCCCATCGGAGCCCAAATGCGGCCGCTTCGAGCAGACA
TGATAAGATACATTGATGAGTTTGGACAAACCACAACTAGAATGCAGTGAAAAAAATGCTTTATTTGTGA
AATTTGTGATGCTATTGCTTTATTTGTAACCATTATAAGCTGCAATAAAACAAG
