[The description below was written by a language model from this plasmid's Addgene catalogue record.]
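Description:
pDMG2a is a mammalian-expression luciferase reporter plasmid built on the pIS1 backbone (about 4.1 kb without insert). It is propagated in E. coli as a high-copy plasmid under ampicillin selection. The record gives no feature table, so the promoter driving the reporter, the polyadenylation signal, the origin of replication and the type of luciferase are not stated. It shows only that the luciferase coding sequence belongs to the backbone and lies upstream of the insert.

The insert is the 3′ untranslated region of the C. elegans gene hlh-8, cloned between XbaI and EagI sites, both of which remain intact. Although the catalogue lists luciferase as an N-terminal "tag", the insert is a UTR rather than a coding sequence. The arrangement is therefore best understood as a luciferase open reading frame followed by the hlh-8 3′UTR in the same transcript, not as a fusion protein. Regulatory elements within the UTR can then influence the stability or translation of the reporter mRNA, and this effect is read out as a change in luciferase activity in transfected mammalian cells.

The associated publication examines why lsy-6 and some other microRNAs repress their targets weakly, focusing on seed-pairing stability and target-site abundance. This suggests that pDMG2a serves as a 3′UTR reporter for measuring microRNA-mediated repression of a candidate target. The record does not say which microRNA sites the UTR contains, or whether this version carries wild-type or mutated sites. Assays of this type normally include a co-transfected normalisation reporter, but none is described here.
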