Addgene plasmid #33161: pDMG2a
Depositing lab: David Bartel. Depositing organization: Whitehead Institute for Biomedical Research. Publication: Weak seed-pairing stability and high target-site abundance decrease the proficiency of lsy-6 and other microRNAs. Garcia DM, Baek D, Shin C, Bell GW, Grimson A, Bartel DP. Nat Struct Mol Biol. 2011 Sep 11;18(10):1139-46. doi: 10.1038/nsmb.2115. PubMed 21909094.
Backbone
  Vector backbone: pIS1
  Backbone manufacturer: Addgene (#12179)
  Backbone size w/o insert (bp): 4085
  Vector type: Mammalian Expression, Luciferase
Growth in bacteria
  Bacterial resistance: Ampicillin, 100 μg/mL
  Growth temperature: 37°C
  Growth strain: DH5alpha
  Copy number: High Copy
Gene/Insert
  Gene/Insert name: hlh-8 3'UTR
  Species: C. elegans (nematode)
  GenBank ID: NM_076966
  Entrez Gene: hlh-8 (a.k.a. CELE_C02B8.4)
  Tag / fusion protein: Luciferase (N terminal on backbone)
  Cloning method: Restriction Enzyme; 5′ cloning site XbaI (not destroyed); 3′ cloning site EagI (not destroyed)
  Sequencing primers: 5′ none; 3′ EBV Reverse
Terms and licenses: Academic/Nonprofit Terms; Industry Terms: Not Available to Industry
How to cite: pDMG2a was a gift from David Bartel (Addgene plasmid # 33161 ; http://n2t.net/addgene:33161 ; RRID:Addgene_33161)
